>Addgene plasmid #185983 | pKIF1C_P176L-mCherry-FRB | addgene full sequence | sequence record 375056 | Addgene NGS Result
GGGCGGGGSGGGGCGAGGCGGAGAGGTGCGGCGGCAGCCAATCAGAGCGGCGCGCTCCGAAAGTTTCCTT
TTATGGCGAGGCGGCGGCGGCGGCGGCCCTATAAAAAGCGAAGCGCGCGGCGGGCGGGAGTCGCTGCGCG
CTGCCTTCGCCCCGTGCCCCGCTCCGCCGCCGCCTCGCGCCGCCCGCCCCGGCTCTGACTGACCGCGTTA
CTCCCACAGGTGAGCGGGCGGGACGGCCCTTCTCCTCCGGGCTGTAATTAGCGCTTGGTTTAATGACGGC
TCGTTTCTTTTCTGTGGCTGCGTGAAAGCCTTAAAGGGCTCCGGGAGGGCCCTTTGTGCGGGGGGGAGCG
GCTCGGGGGGTGCGTGCGTGTGTGTGTGCGTGGGGAGCGCCGCGTGCGGCTCCGCGCTGCCCGGCGGCTG
TGAGCGCTGCGGGCGCGGCGCGGGGCTTTGTGCGCTCCGCAGTGTGCGCGAGGGGAGCGCGGCCGGGGGC
GGTGCCCCGCGGTGCGGGGGGGGCTGCGAGGGGAACAAAGGCTGCGTGCGGGGTGTGTGCGTGGGGGGGT
GAGCAGGGGGTGTGGGCGCGGCGGTCGGGCTGTAACCCCCCCCTGCACCCCCCTCCCCGAGTTGCTGAGC
ACGGCCCGGCTTCGGGTGCGGGGCTCCGTGCGGGGCGTGGCGCGGGGCTCGCCGTGCCGGGCGGGGGGTG
GCGGCAGGTGGGGGTGCCGGGCGGGGCGGGGCCGCCTCGGGCCGGGGAGGGCTCGGGGGAGGGGCGCGGC
GGCCCCCGGAGCGCCGGCGGCTGTCGAGGCGCGGCGAGCCGCAGCCATTGCCTTTTATGGTAATCGTGCG
AGAGGGCGCAGGGACTTCCTTTGTCCCAAATCTGTGCGGAGCCGAAATCTGGGAGGCGCCGCCGCACCCC
CTCTAGCGGGCGCGGGGCGAAGCGGTGCGGCGCCGGCAGGAAGGAAATGGGCGGGGAGGGCCTTCGTGCG
TCGCCGCGCCGCCGTCCCCTTCTCCATCTCCAGCCTCGGGGCTGTCCGCAGGGGGACGGCTGCCTTCGGG
GGGGACGGGGCAGGGCGGGGTTCGGCTTCTGGCGTGTGACCGGCGGGGTTTATATCTTCCCTTCTCTGTT
CCTCCGCAGCCCCCAAGCTAGCGCTACCGGACTCAGATCTCGAGCTCAAGCTTCGAATTCTGGAGCTATG
GCTGGTGCCTCGGTGAAAGTGGCAGTGAGGGTTCGGCCCTTTAACGCCCGTGAGACCAGCCAGGATGCCA
AGTGTGTGGTCAGCATGCAGGGCAACACCACCTCCATCATCAATCCTAAACAGAGCAAGGATGCCCCCAA
AAGCTTCACCTTTGACTACTCCTACTGGTCACACACTTCGACGGAGGACCCCCAGTTTGCATCTCAGCAG
CAAGTGTATCGGGACATCGGAGAAGAGATGCTGCTCCACGCCTTTGAAGGCTACAACGTGTGCATCTTTG
CCTATGGGCAGACCGGGGCTGGGAAATCCTATACCATGATGGGGCGACAGGAGCCAGGGCAGCAGGGCAT
CGTGCCCCAGCTCTGTGAGGACCTCTTCTCTCGCGTTAGTGAGAACCAGAGTGCTCAGCTATCCTACTCT
GTGGAGGTGTCTTACATGGAAATCTACTGTGAGCGGGTACGAGACCTCTTGAACCCCAAGAGTCGGGGTT
CTCTGCGGGTCCGGGAGCACCCCATCCTGGGCCTGTACGTGCAGGACCTGTCCAAATTGGCTGTGACCTC
CTACGCAGACATTGCTGACCTCATGGACTGTGGAAATAAAGCACGGACTGTGGCTGCCACCAACATGAAT
GAGACCAGCAGCCGTTCCCATGCCGTCTTTACCATCGTCTTCACACAGCGCTGCCATGACCAGCTCACGG
GGCTGGACTCGGAGAAGGTCAGTAAGATCAGTTTGGTGGACCTTGCTGGGAGTGAGCGAGCCGACTCCTC
AGGGGCCCGGGGCATGCGCCTGAAGGAAGGAGCCAACATCAATAAGTCCCTGACTACACTAGGGAAAGTG
ATCTCGGCCCTTGCAGATATGCAATCAAAGAAGCGAAAGTCGGATTTTATCCCCTACAGGGACTCTGTGC
TCACCTGGCTGCTCAAGGAAAATTTGGGGGGGAACTCACGCACAGCCATGATTGCAGCCCTGAGCCCTGC
TGACATCAATTACGAGGAGACTCTCAGCACCCTCAGGTATGCTGACCGCACCAAGCAAATCCGCTGCAAT
GCCATCATCAACGAGGACCCTAATGCCCGGCTGATTAGAGAGCTGCAGGAGGAAGTAGCCCGGCTGCGGG
AACTGCTGATGGCTCAGGGACTGTCAGCCTCTGCTCTGGAAGGCCTGAAGACGGAAGAAGGGAGTGTCAG
AGGCGCCCTGCCAGCTGTGTCATCTCCCCCAGCTCCAGTTTCACCCTCATCACCCACCACACATAATGGG
GAGCTGGAGCCGTCATTCTCCCCCAACACGGAGTCCCAGATTGGGCCTGAGGAAGCCATGGAGAGGCTGC
AGGAGACAGAGAAGATTATAGCTGAGCTGAACGAGACATGGGAGGAGAAGCTACGCAAGACAGAAGCCCT
GAGGATGGAGAGAGAAGCATTGCTGGCTGAGATGGGGGTGGCCGTCCGGGAGGATGGGGGAACTGTGGGC
GTCTTCTCTCCAAAGAAGACTCCCCACCTGGTGAACCTGAACGAAGACCCTCTGATGTCTGAGTGTCTGC
TCTACCACATCAAAGATGGCGTCACCAGGGTCGGCCAAGTAGATATGGACATCAAGCTGACCGGACAGTT
CATTCGGGAGCAACACTGTCTGTTCCGGAGCATCCCCCAGCCAGATGGAGAAGTGGTGGTCACTCTGGAG
CCTTGTGAAGGAGCTGAGACATATGTGAATGGGAAGCTTGTGACGGAGCCGCTGGTGCTGAAGTCAGGGA
ATAGGATTGTGATGGGCAAGAACCACGTTTTCCGCTTCAACCACCCGGAGCAGGCAAGGCTGGAACGGGA
ACGAGGGGTCCCCCCACCCCCAGGACCGCCCTCTGAGCCAGTCGACTGGAACTTTGCCCAGAAGGAACTG
CTGGAGCAGCAAGGCATCGACATAAAGCTGGAAATGGAGAAGAGGCTGCAGGATCTGGAGAATCAGTACC
GGAAAGAAAAGGAAGAAGCCGATCTTCTGCTGGAGCAGCAGCGACTGTATGCAGACTCGGACAGCGGGGA
TGACTCTGACAAGCGCTCTTGTGAAGAGAGCTGGAGGCTCATCTCCTCCTTGCGGGAGCAGCTGCCGCCC
ACCACGGTCCAGACCATTGTCAAACGCTGTGGTCTGCCCAGCAGTGGCAAGCGCAGGGCCCCTCGCAGGG
TTTATCAGATCCCCCAGCGACGCAGGCTGCAGGGCAAAGACCCCCGCTGGGCCACCATGGCTGACCTGAA
GATGCAGGCGGTGAAGGAGATCTGCTACGAGGTGGCCCTGGCTGACTTCCGCCACGGGCGGGCTGAGATT
GAGGCCCTGGCCGCCCTCAAGATGCGGGAGCTGTGTCGCACCTATGGCAAGCCAGACGGCCCCGGAGACG
CCTGGAGGGCTGTGGCCCGGGATGTCTGGGACACTGTAGGCGAGGAGGAAGGAGGTGGAGCTGGCAGTGG
TGGTGGCAGTGAGGAGGGAGCCCGAGGGGCGGAGGTGGAGGACCTCCGGGCCCACATCGACAAGCTGACG
GGGATTCTGCAGGAGGTGAAGCTGCAGAACAGCAGCAAGGACCGGGAGCTGCAGGCCCTGCGGGACCGCA
TGCTCCGCATGGAGAGGGTCATCCCCCTGGCCCAGGATCATGAGGATGAGAATGAAGAAGGTGGTGAGGT
CCCCTGGGCCCCGCCTGAAGGATCAGAGGCAGCAGAGGAGGCAGCCCCCAGTGACCGCATGCCGTCAGCC
CGGCCCCCCTCGCCACCACTGTCAAGCTGGGAGCGGGTGTCACGGCTCATGGAGGAGGACCCTGCCTTCC
GTCGTGGTCGTCTTCGCTGGCTCAAGCAGGAGCAGCTACGGCTGCAGGGACTGCAGGGCTCTGGGGGCCG
GGGCGGGGGGCTGCGCAGGCCCCCAGCCCGCTTTGTGCCCCCTCACGACTGCAAGCTACGCTTCCCCTTC
AAGAGCAACCCCCAGCACCGGGAGTCTTGGCCAGGGATGGGGAGCGGGGAGGCTCCAACTCCGCTCCAAC
CCCCTGAGGAGGTCACTCCCCATCCAGCCACCCCTGCCCGCCGGCCTCCGAGTCCCCGAAGGTCCCACCA
TCCCCGCAGGAACTCCCTGGATGGAGGGGGCCGATCCCGGGGAGCGGGTTCTGCACAGCCTGAACCCCAG
CACTTCCAGCCCAAAAAGCACAACTCTTATCCCCAGCCACCCCAACCCTACCCAGCCCAGCGGCCCCCAG
GGCCCCGCTACCCCCCATACACTACTCCCCCACGAATGAGACGGCAGCGTTCTGCCCCTGACCTCAAGGA
GAGTGGGGCAGCTGTGGATCCCGCCACCATGGTGAGCAAGGGCGAGGAGGATAACATGGCCATCATCAAG
GAGTTCATGCGCTTCAAGGTGCACATGGAGGGCTCCGTGAACGGCCACGAGTTCGAGATCGAGGGCGAGG
GCGAGGGCCGCCCCTACGAGGGCACCCAGACCGCCAAGCTGAAGGTGACCAAGGGTGGCCCCCTGCCCTT
CGCCTGGGACATCCTGTCCCCTCAGTTCATGTACGGCTCCAAGGCCTACGTGAAGCACCCCGCCGACATC
CCCGACTACTTGAAGCTGTCCTTCCCCGAGGGCTTCAAGTGGGAGCGCGTGATGAACTTCGAGGACGGCG
GCGTGGTGACCGTGACCCAGGACTCCTCCCTGCAGGACGGCGAGTTCATCTACAAGGTGAAGCTGCGCGG
CACCAACTTCCCCTCCGACGGCCCCGTAATGCAGAAGAAGACCATGGGCTGGGAGGCCTCCTCCGAGCGG
ATGTACCCCGAGGACGGCGCCCTGAAGGGCGAGATCAAGCAGAGGCTGAAGCTGAAGGACGGCGGCCACT
ACGACGCTGAGGTCAAGACCACCTACAAGGCCAAGAAGCCCGTGCAGCTGCCCGGCGCCTACAACGTCAA
CATCAAGTTGGACATCACCTCCCACAACGAGGACTACACCATCGTGGAACAGTACGAACGCGCCGAGGGC
CGCCACTCCACCGGCGGCATGGACGAGCTGTACAAGACTAGTATCCTCTGGCATGAGATGTGGCATGAAG
GCCTGGAAGAGGCATCTCGTTTGTACTTTGGGGAAAGGAACGTGAAAGGCATGTTTGAGGTGCTGGAGCC
CTTGCATGCTATGATGGAACGGGGCCCCCAGACTCTGAAGGAAACATCCTTTAATCAGGCCTATGGTCGA
GATTTAATGGAGGCCCAAGAGTGGTGCAGGAAGTACATGAAATCAGGGAATGTCAAGGACCTCCTCCAAG
CCTGGGACCTCTATTATCATGTGTTCCGACGAATCTCAAAGTAAGCGGCCGCCATATGCATCCTAGGCCT
ATTAATATTCCGGAGTATACGTAGCCGGCTAACGTTAACAACCGGTACCTCTAGATAAGTAATGATCATA
ATCAGCCATATCACATCTGTAGAGGTTTTACTTGCTTTAAAAAACCTCCCACACCTCCCCCTGAACCTGA
AACATAAAATGAATGCAATTGTTGTTGTTAACTTGTTTATTGCAGCTTATAATGGTTACAAATAAAGCAA
TAGCATCACAAATTTCACAAATAAAGCATTTTTTTCACTGCATTCTAGTTGTGGTTTGTCCAAACTCATC
AATGTATCTTATCATGTCTGGATCAATTCGTAATCATGTCATAGCTGTTTCCTGTGTGAAATTGTTATCC
GCTCACAATTCCACACAACATACGAGCCGGAAGCATAAAGTGTAAAGCCTGGGGTGCCTAATGAGTGAGC
TAACTCACATTAATTGCGTTGCGCTCACTGCCCGCTTTCCAGTCGGGAAACCTGTCGTGCCAGCTGCATT
AATGAATCGGCCAACGCGCGGGGAGAGGCGGTTTGCGTATTGGGCGCTCTTCCGCTTCCTCGCTCACTGA
CTCGCTGCGCTCGGTCGTTCGGCTGCGGCGAGCGGTATCAGCTCACTCAAAGGCGGTAATACGGTTATCC
ACAGAATCAGGGGATAACGCAGGAAAGAACATGTGAGCAAAAGGCCAGCAAAAGGCCAGGAACCGTAAAA
AGGCCGCGTTGCTGGCGTTTTTCCATAGGCTCCGCCCCCCTGACGAGCATCACAAAAATCGACGCTCAAG
TCAGAGGTGGCGAAACCCGACAGGACTATAAAGATACCAGGCGTTTCCCCCTGGAAGCTCCCTCGTGCGC
TCTCCTGTTCCGACCCTGCCGCTTACCGGATACCTGTCCGCCTTTCTCCCTTCGGGAAGCGTGGCGCTTT
CTCATAGCTCACGCTGTAGGTATCTCAGTTCGGTGTAGGTCGTTCGCTCCAAGCTGGGCTGTGTGCACGA
ACCCCCCGTTCAGCCCGACCGCTGCGCCTTATCCGGTAACTATCGTCTTGAGTCCAACCCGGTAAGACAC
GACTTATCGCCACTGGCAGCAGCCACTGGTAACAGGATTAGCAGAGCGAGGTATGTAGGCGGTGCTACAG
AGTTCTTGAAGTGGTGGCCTAACTACGGCTACACTAGAAGAACAGTATTTGGTATCTGCGCTCTGCTGAA
GCCAGTTACCTTCGGAAAAAGAGTTGGTAGCTCTTGATCCGGCAAACAAACCACCGCTGGTAGCGGTGGT
TTTTTTGTTTGCAAGCAGCAGATTACGCGCAGAAAAAAAGGATCTCAAGAAGATCCTTTGATCTTTTCTA
CGGGGTCTGACGCTCAGTGGAACGAAAACTCACGTTAAGGGATTTTGGTCATGAGATTATCAAAAAGGAT
CTTCACCTAGATCCTTTTAAATTAAAAATGAAGTTTTAAATCAATCTAAAGTATATATGAGTAAACTTGG
TCTGACAGTTACCAATGCTTAATCAGTGAGGCACCTATCTCAGCGATCTGTCTATTTCGTTCATCCATAG
TTGCCTGACTCCCCGTCGTGTAGATAACTACGATACGGGAGGGCTTACCATCTGGCCCCAGTGCTGCAAT
GATACCGCGAGACCCACGCTCACCGGCTCCAGATTTATCAGCAATAAACCAGCCAGCCGGAAGGGCCGAG
CGCAGAAGTGGTCCTGCAACTTTATCCGCCTCCATCCAGTCTATTAATTGTTGCCGGGAAGCTAGAGTAA
GTAGTTCGCCAGTTAATAGTTTGCGCAACGTTGTTGCCATTGCTACAGGCATCGTGGTGTCACGCTCGTC
GTTTGGTATGGCTTCATTCAGCTCCGGTTCCCAACGATCAAGGCGAGTTACATGATCCCCCATGTTGTGC
AAAAAAGCGGTTAGCTCCTTCGGTCCTCCGATCGTTGTCAGAAGTAAGTTGGCCGCAGTGTTATCACTCA
TGGTTATGGCAGCACTGCATAATTCTCTTACTGTCATGCCATCCGTAAGATGCTTTTCTGTGACTGGTGA
GTACTCAACCAAGTCATTCTGAGAATAGTGTATGCGGCGACCGAGTTGCTCTTGCCCGGCGTCAATACGG
GATAATACCGCGCCACATAGCAGAACTTTAAAAGTGCTCATCATTGGAAAACGTTCTTCGGGGCGAAAAC
TCTCAAGGATCTTACCGCTGTTGAGATCCAGTTCGATGTAACCCACTCGTGCACCCAACTGATCTTCAGC
ATCTTTTACTTTCACCAGCGTTTCTGGGTGAGCAAAAACAGGAAGGCAAAATGCCGCAAAAAAGGGAATA
AGGGCGACACGGAAATGTTGAATACTCATACTCTTCCTTTTTCAATATTATTGAAGCATTTATCAGGGTT
ATTGTCTCATGAGCGGATACATATTTGAATGTATTTAGAAAAATAAACAAATAGGGGTTCCGCGCACATT
TCCCCGAAAAGTGCCACCTGACGTCTAAGAAACCATTATTATCATGACATTAACCTATAAAAATAGGCGT
ATCACGAGGCCCTTTCGTCTCGCGCGTTTCGGTGATGACGGTGAAAACCTCTGACACATGCAGCTCCCGG
AGACGGTCACAGCTTGTCTGTAAGCGGATGCCGGGAGCAGACAAGCCCGTCAGGGCGCGTCAGCGGGTGT
TGGCGGGTGTCGGGGCTGGCTTAACTATGCGGCATCAGAGCAGATTGTACTGAGAGTGCACCATATGCGG
TGTGAAATACCGCACAGATGCGTAAGGAGAAAATACCGCATCAGGCGCCATTCGCCATTCAGGCTGCGCA
ACTGTTGGGAAGGGCGATCGGTGCGGGCCTCTTCGCTATTACGCCAGCTGGCGAAAGGGGGATGTGCTGC
AAGGCGATTAAGTTGGGTAACGCCAGGGTTTTCCCAGTCACGACGTTGTAAAACGACGGCCAGTGCCAAG
TTGGGATCTTTGCATTGGCCCACGGCTCTCAGGATGGGGATGCTCCCCTTCAGCACCCGGTTCCCCTTGG
AAACTGATGGTCCTGGCTCTGTGGCATGGCAGTGGCACTGTGAGGAGCCCCCTACCAGCAGCACACAGTG
GGGTTGGCACTGCCACGCTCCGGATGCCGCGCTCTGATCCAACCCCATAATCAAGGGAACCCGAATTGCC
CCATCATTGCCCCCACCACCCCCATCCTGCCGGGCCCTCACACCCCACGCTGCCTTCTGGTGACATTCCC
CAGCCCAAACCCACGGCTTCATGGCTACCGCGGGGCATTTCCCATTGCCGCCCCATTATCAGCTCTGCAC
ACCTCCCGCTGTACCCATGCCTCGTGGCTGCCCTTCTTTGACGTATAATCTTCTAATTAATACCCGGCCT
TGTCAAAGTGGAGCACAAACGTTAATTAATTCCCCAGCAGGCAGGTAATTAACAGTGTGACTCCCTTTTT
GCTGCGAGTGGGGCTGATACAGAGAGATGTGGCACTATGGAGCCCACGGGGTCCTGGCACTGGGTGCCCA
CGGAGGTCCCCATGTGCTGCAGTGTCACCGCCTCCGAGGAGACAGTATTGTCCCTGCGGTGTCCCTGCAG
CTCAGCTCTGTCCACAGGGCCACCTCCAGTTTGGAGGGGACACAATGCAGCCCCGATGCAACCCATCCTC
GCAGCATCCCAGGGACAAAGACCCCACTGCAAGACCGCACACAGGGCTGGGTCCCGCTCCCCTAATATCT
ACAGTGCTTCTTGCATGGCCCCTTAATCAATGCAGTTAATCAGCATGCGCTCATGCACCGCTCTGGAGCT
GCAAAGCCCCTCGCAGCGCTGCTCACCAACACCGCGCACCGCCCCGGCCCAGCCTGCAGCACGCGCTGCA
AACAGGAAAGAAACAAAATATTGCCCAAATGTAGGCAAAGGCATTCGGCTGCCTTGACCTCCGCCGGGCC
GGGCCCTGCCTGACTCAGCTCCTTACTCAGCGCTCGCTTCCTCCCTCCGGCTGCCACCGCCGCAGCGCAC
ACCCTGACAAAGAGTGGCCCTTAACGGGCTCTGAGGTGCACCCAGCAGTGCACTCAGCAGTCCAAGGGCC
GGCCTGGAGGTTTGCACCGCTACGTGCTGACATTAGCATTGAACTTGGCCCTGGGTAGTGCTGCAGGCCG
GGCGGGGTGGGTGTAGAGAGTGCAGCGCGCGTTGCACCCGGTGCCCCTTCCCCTCCCTTGCATCCCAGCA
GGCTGCACCCCAGCACCAGGCCCGTGCATGCATGCTCCTGGTGTTATTGCAGCCTGGTGCATGCATGCGT
CTTGATGGTGCAGCGCTGTGCATGCATCCTCCTTGGTGTGTAGCAGTCTAGTGCATGCATACCCCTCGGT
GTTATTGCTGCTCTGTGCACGCACGCTCATTGTATCACTTCATCCCAGTGCATGCACTCACACTGGAGCG
ATTGCTGCTCGGTGCACGCACACTCATTGTATCACTGCAGCTCAGTGGCTGCACGCACACCGGTGTTATT
GCTGCTCGGTGCGTGCATGCACATCAGTGTCGCTGCAGCTCAGTGCATGCACGCTCATTGCCCATCGCTA
TCCCTGCCTCTCCTGCTGGCGCTCCCCGGGAGGTGACTTCAAGGGGACCGCAGGACCACCTCGGGGGTGG
GGGGAGGGCTGCACACGCGGACCCCGCTCCCCCTCCCCAACAAAGCACTGTGGAATCAAAAAGGGGGGAG
GGGGGATGGAGGGGCGCGTCACACCCCCGCCCCACACCCTCACCTCGAGGTGAGCCCCACGTTCTGCTTC
ACTCTCCCCATCTCCCCCCCCTCCCCACCCCCAATTTTGTATTTATTTATTTTTTAATTATTTTGTGCAG
CGATGG
Features (pLannotate 1.2.2; 19 found; start..end, strand, type, name):
    127..1096    +  intron         chimeric intron: chimera between introns from chicken β-actin and rabbit β-globin
   1137..1182    +  misc_feature   MCS (fragment): multiple cloning site
   1188..4496    +  CDS            KIF1C: KIF1C_HUMAN - Also known as KIAA0706. Experimental evidence at protein level: Swiss-Prot protein existence level 1. Motor required for the retrograde transport of Golgi vesicles to the endoplasmic reticulum. Has a microtubule plus end-directed motility. From Homo sapiens (Human).
   4509..5216    +  CDS            mCherry: mCherry is a basic (constitutively fluorescent) red fluorescent protein published in 2004, derived from Discosoma sp.. It is reported to be a very rapidly-maturing monomer with low acid sensitivity.
   5223..5501    +  CDS            FRB*: T2098L mutant of FKBP-rapamycin binding domain of human FRAP binds synthetic ligands such as AP21967
   5592..5677    +  CDS            large T antigen (fragment): large T antigen from SV40 (simian virus 40)
   5700..5834    +  polyA_signal   SV40 poly(A) signal: SV40 polyadenylation signal
   5872..5888    -  protein_bind   lac operator: The lac repressor binds to the lac operator to inhibit transcription in E. coli. This inhibition can be relieved by adding lactose or isopropyl-β-D-thiogalactopyranoside (IPTG). lac repressor encoded by lacI
   5896..5926    -  promoter       lac promoter: promoter for the E. coli lac operon
   5941..5962    -  protein_bind   CAP binding site: CAP binding activates transcription in the presence of cAMP. E. coli catabolite activator protein
   5975..6067    -  CDS            lacI (fragment): lac repressor; lacI; The lac repressor binds to the lac operator to inhibit transcription in E. coli. This inhibition can be relieved by adding lactose or isopropyl-β-D-thiogalactopyranoside (IPTG).
   6250..6838    -  rep_origin     ori: high-copy-number ColE1/pMB1/pBR322/pUC origin of replication
   7009..7869    -  CDS            AmpR: β-lactamase; bla; confers resistance to ampicillin, carbenicillin, and related antibiotics
   7870..7974    -  promoter       AmpR promoter: bla
   8069..8104    +  CDS            rop (fragment): Rop protein, which maintains plasmids at low copy number; rop
   8206..8305    +  misc_feature   bom (fragment): basis of mobility region from pBR322
   8311..8465    -  CDS            lacZα (fragment): LacZα fragment of β-galactosidase; lacZ fragment
  10265..13      +  promoter       chicken β-actin promoter (fragment) (across the origin): contains a 21-bp deletion relative to the standard chicken β-actin promoter
  10366..126     +  promoter       chicken β-actin promoter (fragment) (across the origin): contains a 21-bp deletion relative to the standard chicken β-actin promoter
