[The description below was written by a language model from this plasmid's Addgene catalogue record and pLannotate feature annotations shown in this document.]
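Description:
pKIF1C_P176L-mCherry-FRB is a 10.4 kb mammalian expression plasmid built on the pbactin-GFP-FRB backbone. It carries human KIF1C, a kinesin-3 family microtubule plus-end-directed motor, with the P176L substitution, a mutation recorded as causing hereditary spastic paraplegia (SPG58). In bacteria the plasmid is maintained through a high-copy ColE1/pUC-type origin and selected with ampicillin via the β-lactamase gene. The scattered lac promoter/operator, lacI, lacZα, rop and bom fragments are non-functional remnants of the cloning backbone. No mammalian selection marker is annotated, which fits use by transient transfection.

Expression is driven by a chicken β-actin promoter, annotated as fragments spanning the sequence origin, followed by the chimeric chicken β-actin/rabbit β-globin intron, which generally improves transcript processing and expression. The roughly 1.8 kb region upstream of the promoter is not annotated. Downstream of a residual multiple cloning site, the KIF1C coding sequence is followed in the same orientation by mCherry and then an FRB domain, consistent with the recorded C-terminal fusion, and the unit ends with an SV40 polyadenylation signal. The annotation tool identifies the FRB as the T2098L variant, which can bind rapamycin analogues such as AP21967, although the catalogue entry simply lists FRB.

The mCherry tag allows the motor to be seen by red fluorescence. The FRB domain permits chemically induced heterodimerisation with an FKBP-tagged partner, an approach commonly used to recruit motors to a chosen cargo or organelle on demand. The associated study concerns impaired force generation by pathogenic KIF1C mutants, so this construct probably serves for comparing the mutant with wild-type KIF1C in cells, though the record does not describe specific assays.
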