Addgene plasmid #185983: pKIF1C_P176L-mCherry-FRB
Purpose: Mammalian expression of human KIF1C with P176L mutation and mCherry and FRB tags.
Depositing lab: Anne Straube. Depositing organization: University of Warwick. Publication: Force generation of KIF1C is impaired by pathogenic mutations. Siddiqui N, Roth D, Toleikis A, Zwetsloot AJ, Cross RA, Straube A. Curr Biol. 2022 Sep 12;32(17):3862-3870.e6. doi: 10.1016/j.cub.2022.07.029. Epub 2022 Aug 11. PubMed 35961316.
Backbone
  Vector backbone: pbactin-GFP-FRB
  Vector type: Mammalian Expression
Growth in bacteria
  Bacterial resistance: Ampicillin, 100 μg/mL
  Growth temperature: 37°C
  Growth strain: DH5alpha
  Copy number: Unknown
Gene/Insert
  Gene/Insert name: KIF1C (alt names: SAX2; KIAA0706; LTXS1)
  Species: H. sapiens (human)
  Mutation: P176L - mutation causing HSP (SPG58)
  Entrez Gene: KIF1C (a.k.a. LTXS1, SATX2, SAX2, SPAX2, SPG58)
  Tag / fusion protein: mCherry and FRB (C terminal on insert)
Terms and licenses: Academic/Nonprofit Terms; Industry Terms: Not Available to Industry
How to cite: pKIF1C_P176L-mCherry-FRB was a gift from Anne Straube (Addgene plasmid # 185983 ; http://n2t.net/addgene:185983 ; RRID:Addgene_185983)
